Addgene plasmid #228624: pM-mClover3
Purpose: Mammalian expression of mClover3 and extra insert, for MuSIC barcode construction
Depositing lab: Marc Birtwistle. Depositing organization: Clemson University. Publication: Genetically Encoded Fluorescence Barcodes Allow for Single-Cell Analysis via Spectral Flow Cytometry. Lu X, Pritko DJ, Abravanel ME, Huggins JR, Ogunleye O, Biswas T, Ashy KC, Woods SK, Livingston MWT, Blenner MA, Birtwistle MR. ACS Synth Biol. 2025 May 16;14(5):1533-1548. doi: 10.1021/acssynbio.4c00807. Epub 2025 May 6. PubMed 40326708.
Backbone
  Vector backbone: pMulti
  Backbone manufacturer: Birtwistle lab
  Vector type: Mammalian Expression
Growth in bacteria
  Bacterial resistance: Chloramphenicol, 25 μg/mL
  Growth temperature: 37°C
  Growth strain: DH5alpha
  Copy number: High Copy
Gene/Insert
  Gene/Insert name: mClover3
  Species: Synthetic
  Insert size (bp): 717
  Promoter: CMV
  Cloning method: Golden Gate
Terms and licenses: Academic/Nonprofit Terms; Industry Terms: Not Available to Industry
Depositor comments: Please visit https://doi.org/10.1101/2024.10.23.619855 for bioRxiv preprint.
How to cite: pM-mClover3 was a gift from Marc Birtwistle (Addgene plasmid # 228624 ; http://n2t.net/addgene:228624 ; RRID:Addgene_228624)
