[The description below was written by a language model from this plasmid's Addgene catalogue record and pLannotate feature annotations shown in this document.]
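Description:
pM-mClover3 is a compact (about 3.8 kb) mammalian expression plasmid built on the depositing lab's pMulti backbone and intended as a building block for MuSIC fluorescence barcodes, which are combinations of fluorescent proteins used to label single cells for readout by spectral flow cytometry. It is propagated in E. coli at high copy number from a ColE1/pUC-type origin and is selected with chloramphenicol through a cat gene driven by its own cat promoter. An f1 bacteriophage origin is also present. No mammalian selection marker is annotated, which suggests the plasmid is suited mainly to transient expression.

The expression cassette consists of the human cytomegalovirus immediate early enhancer and promoter, followed by a short gap, a T2A peptide-coding fragment, the synthetic, mammalian codon-optimized mClover3 coding sequence (a bright green-yellow fluorescent protein of roughly 720 bp), and an SV40 polyadenylation signal. Placing the T2A element directly upstream of mClover3 fits the stated purpose of expressing mClover3 together with an extra insert. A second coding sequence placed between the promoter and the T2A would be translated from the same transcript, and ribosomal skipping at the 2A site would release it as a separate polypeptide, giving a two-protein barcode from a single CMV-driven unit. The record lists Golden Gate as the cloning method but does not annotate the type IIS sites or identify the extra insert. A second SV40 poly(A) signal lies in reverse orientation near the end of the cat gene; the record does not state its role.
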