Features (pLannotate 1.2.2; 10 found; start..end, strand, type, name):
    417..538     -  polyA_signal   SV40 poly(A) signal: SV40 polyadenylation signal
    592..1180    +  rep_origin     ori: high-copy-number ColE1/pMB1/pBR322/pUC origin of replication
   1355..1658    +  enhancer       CMV enhancer: human cytomegalovirus immediate early enhancer
   1659..1862    +  promoter       CMV promoter: human cytomegalovirus (CMV) immediate early promoter
   1955..2007    +  CDS            T2A (fragment): 2A peptide from Thosea asigna virus capsid protein Eukaryotic ribosomes fail to insert a peptide bond between the Gly and Pro residues, yielding separate polypeptides.
   2024..2743    +  CDS            mClover3: bright green-yellow fluorescent protein derived from mClover2, with improved photostability (Bajar et al., 2003) mammalian codon-optimized
   2778..2899    +  polyA_signal   SV40 poly(A) signal: SV40 polyadenylation signal
   2933..3361    -  rep_origin     f1 ori (sequence partly withheld): f1 bacteriophage origin of replication; arrow indicates direction of (+) strand synthesis
   3387..3489    +  promoter       cat promoter: promoter of the E. coli cat gene encoding chloramphenicol acetyltransferase
   3490..373     +  CDS            cat (across the origin): CAT_ECOLX - Experimental evidence at protein level: Swiss-Prot protein existence level 1. This enzyme is an effector of chloramphenicol resistance in bacteria. From Escherichia coli. This protein is used as a marker in many commonly used cloning vectors, such as pACYC184.
>Addgene plasmid #228624 | pM-mClover3 | addgene full sequence | sequence record 452506 | Addgene NGS Result
CCATGAGCAAACTGAAACGTTTTCATCGCTCTGGAGTGAATACCACGACGATTTCCGGCAGTTTCTACAC
ATATATTCGCAAGATGTGGCGTGTTACGGTGAAAACCTGGCCTATTTCCCTAAAGGGTTTATTGAGAATA
TGTTTTTCGTATCAGCCAATCCCTGGGTGAGTTTCACCAGTTTTGATTTAAACGTGGCCAATATGGACAA
CTTCTTCGCCCCCGTTTTCACCATGGGCAAATATTATACGCAAGGCGACAAGGTGCTGATGCCGCTGGCG
ATTCAGGTTCATCATGCCGTTTGTGATGGCTTCCATGTCGGCAGAATGCTTAATGAATTACAACAGTACT
GCGATGAGTGGCAGGGCGGGGCGTAATCAAACATGAGAATTGGTCGCGCGAGCAATTCAGACATGATAAG
ATACATTGATGAGTTTGGACAAACCACAACTAGAATGCAGTGAAAAAAATGCTTTATTTGTGAAATTTGT
GATGCTATTGCTTTATTTGTAACCATTATAAGCTGCAATAAACAAGTTGGCATTTCGTTCCACTGAGCGT
CAGACCCCGTAGAAAAGATCAAAGGATCTTCTTGAGATCCTTTTTTTCTGCGCGTAATCTGCTGCTTGCA
AACAAAAAAACCACCGCTACCAGCGGTGGTTTGTTTGCCGGATCAAGAGCTACCAACTCTTTTTCCGAAG
GTAACTGGCTTCAGCAGAGCGCAGATACCAAATACTGTTCTTCTAGTGTAGCCGTAGTTAGGCCACCACT
TCAAGAACTCTGTAGCACCGCCTACATACCTCGCTCTGCTAATCCTGTTACCAGTGGCTGCTGCCAGTGG
CGATAAGTCGTGTCTTACCGGGTTGGACTCAAGACGATAGTTACCGGATAAGGCGCAGCGGTCGGGCTGA
ACGGGGGGTTCGTGCACACAGCCCAGCTTGGAGCGAACGACCTACACCGAACTGAGATACCTACAGCGTG
AGCTATGAGAAAGCGCCACGCTTCCCGAAGGGAGAAAGGCGGACAGGTATCCGGTAAGCGGCAGGGTCGG
AACAGGAGAGCGCACGAGGGAGCTTCCAGGGGGAAACGCCTGGTATCTTTATAGTCCTGTCGGGTTTCGC
CACCTCTGACTTGAGCGTCGATTTTTGTGATGCTCGTCAGGGGGGCGGAGCCTATGGAAAAACGCCAGCA
ACGCGGCCTTTTTACGGTTCCTGGCCTTTTGCTGGCCTTTTGCTCACATGTTCTTTCCTGCGTTATCCCC
TGATTCTGTGGATAACCGTATTACCGCCATGCATTAGTTATTAATAGTAATCAATTACGGGGTCATTAGT
TCATAGCCCATATATGGAGTTCCGCGTTACATAACTTACGGTAAATGGCCCGCCTGGCTGACCGCCCAAC
GACCCCCGCCCATTGACGTCAATAATGACGTATGTTCCCATAGTAACGCCAATAGGGACTTTCCATTGAC
GTCAATGGGTGGAGTATTTACGGTAAACTGCCCACTTGGCAGTACATCAAGTGTATCATATGCCAAGTAC
GCCCCCTATTGACGTCAATGACGGTAAATGGCCCGCCTGGCATTATGCCCAGTACATGACCTTATGGGAC
TTTCCTACTTGGCAGTACATCTACGTATTAGTCATCGCTATTACCATGGTGATGCGGTTTTGGCAGTACA
TCAATGGGCGTGGATAGCGGTTTGACTCACGGGGATTTCCAAGTCTCCACCCCATTGACGTCAATGGGAG
TTTGTTTTGGCACCAAAATCAACGGGACTTTCCAAAATGTCGTAACAACTCCGCCCCATTGACGCAAATG
GGCGGTAGGCGTGTACGGTGGGAGGTCTATATAAGCAGAGCTGGTTTAGTGAAGAAGACGGCTCCGGCGC
CACAAACTTCTCTCTGCTAAAGCAAGCAGGTGATGTTGAAGAAAACCCCGGGCCTGGCAGCGGCGAGGGC
AGGGGAAGTCTACTTACATGCGGGGACGTGGAGGAAAATCCCGGCCCAGGATCCGCCGCCACCATGGTGA
GCAAGGGCGAGGAGCTGTTCACCGGGGTGGTGCCCATCCTGGTCGAGCTGGACGGCGACGTAAACGGCCA
CAAGTTCAGCGTCCGCGGCGAGGGCGAGGGCGATGCCACCAACGGCAAGCTGACCCTGAAGTTCATCTGC
ACCACCGGCAAGCTGCCCGTGCCCTGGCCCACCCTCGTGACCACCTTCGGCTACGGCGTGGCCTGCTTCA
GCCGCTACCCCGACCACATGAAGCAGCACGACTTCTTCAAGTCCGCCATGCCCGAAGGCTACGTCCAGGA
GCGCACCATCTCTTTCAAGGACGACGGTACCTACAAGACCCGCGCCGAGGTGAAGTTCGAGGGCGACACC
CTGGTGAACCGCATCGAGCTGAAGGGCATCGACTTCAAGGAGGACGGCAACATCCTGGGGCACAAGCTGG
AGTACAACTTCAACAGCCACTACGTCTATATCACGGCCGACAAGCAGAAGAACTGCATCAAGGCTAACTT
CAAGATCCGCCACAACGTTGAGGACGGCAGCGTGCAGCTCGCCGACCACTACCAGCAGAACACCCCCATC
GGCGACGGCCCCGTGCTGCTGCCCGACAACCACTACCTGAGCCATCAGTCCAAGCTGAGCAAAGACCCCA
ACGAGAAGCGCGATCACATGGTCCTGCTGGAGTTCGTGACCGCCGCCGGGATTACACATGGCATGGACGA
GCTGTACAAGTAAAGATGTCGATTCATGTCTTCTGAAACATAAAATGAACTTGTTTATTGCAGCTTATAA
TGGTTACAAATAAAGCAATAGCATCACAAATTTCACAAATAAAGCATTTTTTTCACTGCATTCTAGTTGT
GGTTTGTCCAAACTCATCAATGTATCTTAAGGCGTAAATTGTAAGCGTTAATATTTTGTTAAAATTCGCG
TTAAATTTTTGTTAAATCAGCTCATTTTTTAACCAATAGGCCGAAATCGGCAAAATCCCTTATAAATCAA
AAGAATAGACCGAGATAGGGT
[37 nt withheld, positions 3032-3068]
AAAGAACGTGGACTCCAACGTCAAAGG
[49 nt withheld, positions 3096-3144]
T
[91 nt withheld, positions 3146-3236]
G
[124 nt withheld, positions 3238-3361]
CAGTACTTAACGGAAGATCACTTCGTGATCGGCACGTAAGAGGTTCCAACTTTCACCATAATGAAATAAG
ATCACTACCGGGCGTATTTTTTGAGTTATCGAGATTTTCAGGAGCTAAGGAAGCTAAAATGGAGAAAAAA
ATCACTGGATATACCACCGTTGATATATCCCAATGGCATCGTAAAGAACATTTTGAGGCATTTCAGTCAG
TTGCTCAATGTACCTATAACCAGACCGTTCAGCTGGATATTACGGCCTTTTTAAAGACCGTAAAGAAAAA
TAAGCACAAGTTTTATCCGGCCTTTATTCACATTCTTGCCCGCCTGATGAATGCTCATCCGGAATTCCGT
ATGGCAATGAAAGACGGTGAGCTGGTGATATGGGATAGTGTTCACCCTTGTTACACCGTTTT
