>Addgene plasmid #228624 | pM-mClover3 | depositor partial sequence | sequence record 449226 | mClover3
ATGGTGAGCAAGGGCGAGGAGCTGTTCACCGGGGTGGTGCCCATCCTGGTCGAGCTGGACGGCGACGTAA
ACGGCCACAAGTTCAGCGTCCGCGGCGAGGGCGAGGGCGATGCCACCAACGGCAAGCTGACCCTGAAGTT
CATCTGCACCACCGGCAAGCTGCCCGTGCCCTGGCCCACCCTCGTGACCACCTTCGGCTACGGCGTGGCC
TGCTTCAGCCGCTACCCCGACCACATGAAGCAGCACGACTTCTTCAAGTCCGCCATGCCCGAAGGCTACG
TCCAGGAGCGCACCATCTCTTTCAAGGACGACGGTACCTACAAGACCCGCGCCGAGGTGAAGTTCGAGGG
CGACACCCTGGTGAACCGCATCGAGCTGAAGGGCATCGACTTCAAGGAGGACGGCAACATCCTGGGGCAC
AAGCTGGAGTACAACTTCAACAGCCACTACGTCTATATCACGGCCGACAAGCAGAAGAACTGCATCAAGG
CTAACTTCAAGATCCGCCACAACGTTGAGGACGGCAGCGTGCAGCTCGCCGACCACTACCAGCAGAACAC
CCCCATCGGCGACGGCCCCGTGCTGCTGCCCGACAACCACTACCTGAGCCATCAGTCCAAGCTGAGCAAA
GACCCCAACGAGAAGCGCGATCACATGGTCCTGCTGGAGTTCGTGACCGCCGCCGGGATTACACATGGCA
TGGACGAGCTGTACAAG
